Addgene plasmid #65336: HCKan-P-TDH3
Purpose: construction of TDH3 promoter in HCKan-P receiving vector
Depositing lab: Junbiao Dai. Depositing organization: Tsinghua University. Publication: YeastFab: the design and construction of standard biological parts for metabolic engineering in Saccharomyces cerevisiae. Guo Y, Dong J, Zhou T, Auxillos J, Li T, Zhang W, Wang L, Shen Y, Luo Y, Zheng Y, Lin J, Chen GQ, Wu Q, Cai Y, Dai J. Nucleic Acids Res. 2015 May 8. pii: gkv464. 10.1093/nar/gkv464 PubMed 25956650.
Backbone
  Vector backbone: HCKan-P
  Vector type: Synthetic Biology
Growth in bacteria
  Bacterial resistance: Kanamycin, 50 μg/mL
  Growth temperature: 37°C
  Growth strain: DH5alpha
  Copy number: High Copy
Gene/Insert
  Gene/Insert name: TDH3 promoter
  Species: S. cerevisiae (budding yeast)
  Insert size (bp): 671
  Cloning method: Unknown
  Sequencing primers: 5′ pBR322ori-3; 3′ Kan-R
Terms and licenses: Academic/Nonprofit Terms; Industry Terms: Not Available to Industry
How to cite: HCKan-P-TDH3 was a gift from Junbiao Dai (Addgene plasmid # 65336 ; http://n2t.net/addgene:65336 ; RRID:Addgene_65336)
