[The description below was written by a language model from this plasmid's Addgene catalogue record and pLannotate feature annotations shown in this document.]
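Description:
HCKan-P-TDH3 is a small (about 2.4 kb) synthetic-biology part plasmid from the YeastFab collection of standardized biological parts for metabolic engineering in Saccharomyces cerevisiae. It consists of the HCKan-P receiving vector, the backbone designated for promoter parts, carrying the S. cerevisiae TDH3 promoter as its insert. The plasmid is propagated only in E. coli. It replicates from a high-copy ColE1/pUC-type origin and is selected with kanamycin through an aph(3')-Ia aminoglycoside phosphotransferase gene, which in this backbone is driven by the promoter of the E. coli cat gene. No yeast origin, centromere or auxotrophic marker is annotated, so the construct serves as a storage and donor vector rather than a yeast expression plasmid.

The payload is the roughly 670 bp TDH3 (also called GAP or GPD) promoter, the upstream regulatory region of a glyceraldehyde-3-phosphate dehydrogenase gene, widely used as a strong constitutive promoter in budding yeast. No coding sequence or yeast terminator follows it, so the promoter is held as an isolated part. The backbone is insulated by bacterial transcription terminators: a bidirectional tonB terminator lies between the promoter part and the resistance cassette, a T7 early terminator follows KanR, and a T3 early terminator flanks the origin. These limit read-through between the insert and the maintenance functions. The record gives the cloning method as unknown, and no restriction or assembly sites flanking the part are annotated. Its stated purpose is simply to house the TDH3 promoter in the HCKan-P vector, presumably as a source of this promoter for assembling yeast transcription units with other parts.
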