Features (pLannotate 1.2.2; 7 found; start..end, strand, type, name):
      5..671     +  promoter       GAP promoter: S. cerevisiae TDH3; promoter for glyceraldehyde-3-phosphate dehydrogenase
    721..752     +  terminator     tonB terminator: bidirectional E. coli tonB-P14 transcription terminator
    753..855     +  promoter       cat promoter: promoter of the E. coli cat gene encoding chloramphenicol acetyltransferase
    856..1671    +  CDS            KanR: aminoglycoside phosphotransferase; aph(3')-Ia; confers resistance to kanamycin in bacteria or G418 (Geneticin®) in eukaryotes
   1695..1722    +  terminator     T7Te terminator: phage T7 early transcription terminator
   1734..2321    -  rep_origin     ori: high-copy-number ColE1/pMB1/pBR322/pUC origin of replication
   2343..2372    -  terminator     T3Te terminator: phage T3 early transcription terminator
>Addgene plasmid #65336 | HCKan-P-TDH3 | depositor full sequence | sequence record 110569 | Full Sequence
GGCTTCATTATCAATACTGCCATTTCAAAGAATACGTAAATAATTAATAGTAGTGATTTTCCTAACTTTA
TTTAGTCAAAAAATTAGCCTTTTAATTCTGCTGTAACCCGTACATGCCCAAAATAGGGGGCGGGTTACAC
AGAATATATAACATCGTAGGTGTCTGGGTGAACAGTTTATTCCTGGCATCCACTAAATATAATGGAGCCC
GCTTTTTAAGCTGGCATCCAGAAAAAAAAAGAATCCCAGCACCAAAATATTGTTTTCTTCACCAACCATC
AGTTCATAGGTCCATTCTCTTAGCGCAACTACAGAGAACAGGGGCACAAACAGGCAAAAAACGGGCACAA
CCTCAATGGAGTGATGCAACCTGCCTGGAGTAAATGATGACACAAGGCAATTGACCCACGCATGTATCTA
TCTCATTTTCTTACACCTTCTATTACCTTCTGCTCTCTCTGATTTGGAAAAAGCTGAAAAAAAAGGTTGA
AACCAGTTCCCTGAAATTATTCCCCTACTTGACTAATAAGTATATAAAGACGGTAGGTATTGATTGTAAT
TCTGTAAATCTATTTCTTAAACTTCTTAAATTCTACTTTTATAGTTAGTCTTTTTTTTAGTTTTAAAACA
CCAAGAACTTAGTTTCGAATAAACACACATAAACAAACAAAGATGCGAGACGACTGACCATTTAAATCAT
ACCTGACCTCCATAGCAGAAAGTCAAAAGCCTCCGACCGGAGGCTTTTGACTTGATCGGCACGTAAGAGG
TTCCAACTTTCACCATAATGAAATAAGATCACTACCGGGCGTATTTTTTGAGTTATCGAGATTTTCAGGA
GCTAAGGAAGCTAAAATGAGCCATATTCAACGGGAAACGTCTTGCTCGAGGCCGCGATTAAATTCCAACA
TGGATGCTGATTTATATGGGTATAAATGGGCTCGCGATAATGTCGGGCAATCAGGTGCGACAATCTATCG
ATTGTATGGGAAGCCCGATGCGCCAGAGTTGTTTCTGAAACATGGCAAAGGTAGCGTTGCCAATGATGTT
ACAGATGAGATGGTCAGGCTAAACTGGCTGACGGAATTTATGCCTCTTCCGACCATCAAGCATTTTATCC
GTACTCCTGATGATGCATGGTTACTCACCACTGCGATCCCAGGGAAAACAGCATTCCAGGTATTAGAAGA
ATATCCTGATTCAGGTGAAAATATTGTTGATGCGCTGGCAGTGTTCCTGCGCCGGTTGCATTCGATTCCT
GTTTGTAATTGTCCTTTTAACGGCGATCGCGTATTTCGTCTCGCTCAGGCGCAATCACGAATGAATAACG
GTTTGGTTGGTGCGAGTGATTTTGATGACGAGCGTAATGGCTGGCCTGTTGAACAAGTCTGGAAAGAAAT
GCATAAGCTTTTGCCATTCTCACCGGATTCAGTCGTCACTCATGGTGATTTCTCACTTGATAACCTTATT
TTTGACGAGGGGAAATTAATAGGTTGTATTGATGTTGGACGAGTCGGAATCGCAGACCGATACCAGGATC
TTGCCATCCTATGGAACTGCCTCGGTGAGTTTTCTCCTTCATTACAGAAACGGCTTTTTCAAAAATATGG
TATTGATAATCCTGATATGAATAAATTGCAGTTTCACTTGATGCTCGATGAGTTTTTCTAATGAGGGCCC
AAATGTAATCACCTGGCTCACCTTCGGGTGGGCCTTTCTGCGTTGCTGGCGTTTTTCCATAGGCTCCGCC
CCCCTGACGAGCATCACAAAAATCGATGCTCAAGTCAGAGGTGGCGAAACCCGACAGGACTATAAAGATA
CCAGGCGTTTCCCCCTGGAAGCTCCCTCGTGCGCTCTCCTGTTCCGACCCTGCCGCTTACCGGATACCTG
TCCGCCTTTCTCCCTTCGGGAAGCGTGGCGCTTTCTCATAGCTCACGCTGTAGGTATCTCAGTTCGGTGT
AGGTCGTTCGCTCCAAGCTGGGCTGTGTGCACGAACCCCCCGTTCAGCCCGACCGCTGCGCCTTATCCGG
TAACTATCGTCTTGAGTCCAACCCGGTAAGACACGACTTATCGCCACTGGCAGCAGCCACTGGTAACAGG
ATTAGCAGAGCGAGGTATGTAGGCGGTGCTACAGAGTTCTTGAAGTGGTGGCCTAACTACGGCTACACTA
GAAGAACAGTATTTGGTATCTGCGCTCTGCTGAAGCCAGTTACCTCGGAAAAAGAGTTGGTAGCTCTTGA
TCCGGCAAACAAACCACCGCTGGTAGCGGTGGTTTTTTTGTTTGCAAGCAGCAGATTACGCGCAGAAAAA
AAGGATCTCAAGAAGATCCTTTGATTTTCTACCGAAGAAAGGCCCACCCGTGAAGGTGAGCCAGTGAGTT
GATTGCAGTCCAGTTACGCTGGAGTCCGTCTCG
