>Addgene plasmid #65336 | HCKan-P-TDH3 | addgene partial sequence | sequence record 137898 | pBR322ori-3 5'-tttgtttgcaagcagcagat-3'
GGCCCACCCGTGAAGGTGAGCCAGTGAGTTGATTGCAGTCCAGTTACGCTGGAGTCCGTCTCGGGCTTCA
TTATCAATACTGCCATTTCAAAGAATACGTAAATAATTAATAGTAGTGATTTTCCTAACTTTATTTAGTC
AAAAAATTAGCCTTTTAATTCTGCTGTAACCCGTACATGCCCAAAATAGGGGGCGGGTTACACAGAATAT
ATAACATCGTAGGTGTCTGGGTGAACAGTTTATTCCTGGCATCCACTAAATATAATGGAGCCCGCTTTTT
AAGCTGGCATCCAGAAAAAAAAAGAATCCCAGCACCAAAATATTGTTTTCTTCACCAACCATCAGTTCAT
AGGTCCATTCTCTTAGCGCAACTACAGAGAACAGGGGCACAAACAGGCAAAAAACGGGCACAACCTCAAT
GGAGTGATGCAACCTGCCTGGAGTAAATGATGACACAAGGCAATTGACCCACGCATGTATCTATCTCATT
TTCTTACACCTTCTATTACCTTCTGCTCTCTCTGATTTGGAAAAAGCTGAAAAAAAAGGTTGAAACCAGT
TCCCTGAAATTATTCCCCTACTTGACTAATAAGTATATAAAGACGGTAGGTATTGATTGTAATTCTGTAA
ATCTATTTCTTAAACTTCTTAAATTCTACTTTTATAGTTAGTCTTT
