>Addgene plasmid #65336 | HCKan-P-TDH3 | addgene partial sequence | sequence record 137947 | Kan-R 5'-ATCGCGAGCCCATTTATACC-3'
AGACGTTTCCCGTTGAATATGGCTCATTTTAGCTTCCTTAGCTCCTGAAAATCTCGATAACTCAAAAAAT
ACGCCCGGTAGTGATCTTATTTCATTATGGTGAAAGTTGGAACCTCTTACGTGCCGATCAAGTCAAAAGC
CTCCGGTCGGAGGCTTTTGACTTTCTGCTATGGAGGTCAGGTATGATTTAAATGGTCAGTCGTCTCGCAT
CTTTGTTTGTTTATGTGTGTTTATTCGAAACTAAGTTCTTGGTGTTTTAAAACTAAAAAAAAGACTAACT
ATAAAAGTAGAATTTAAGAAGTTTAAGAAATAGATTTACAGAATTACAATCAATACCTACCGTCTTTATA
TACTTATTAGTCAAGTAGGGGAATAATTTCAGGGAACTGGTTTCAACCTTTTTTTTCAGCTTTTTCCAAA
TCAGAGAGAGCAGAAGGTAATAGAAGGTGTAAGAAAATGAGATAGATACATGCGTGGGTCAATTGCCTTG
TGTCATCATTTACTCCAGGCAGGTTGCATCACTCCATTGAGGTTGTGCCCGTTTTTTGCCTGTTTGTGCC
CCTGTTCTCTGTAGTTGCGCTAAGAGAATGGACCTATGAACTGATGGTTGGTGAAGAAAACAATATTTTG
GTGCTGGGATTCTTTTTTTTTCTGGATGCCAGCTTAAAAAGCGGGCTCCATTATATTTAGTGGATGCCAG
GAATAAACTGTTCACCCAGACACCTACGATGTTATATATTCTGTGTA
